>Addgene plasmid #128898 | pN40 | addgene full sequence | sequence record 254248 | Addgene NGS Result
GACGGATCGGGAGATCTCCCGATCCCCTATGGTGCACTCTCAGTACAATCTGCTCTGATGCCGCATAGTT
AAGCCAGTATCTGCTCCCTGCTTGTGTGTTGGAGGTCGCTGAGTAGTGCGCGAGCAAAATTTAAGCTACA
ACAAGGCAAGGCTTGACCGACAATTGCATGAAGAATCTGCTTAGGGTTAGGCGTTTTGCGCTGCTTCGCG
ATGTACGGGCCAGATATACGCGTTGACATTGATTATTGACTAGTTATTAATAGTAATCAATTACGGGGTC
ATTAGTTCATAGCCCATATATGGAGTTCCGCGTTACATAACTTACGGTAAATGGCCCGCCTGGCTGACCG
CCCAACGACCCCCGCCCATTGACGTCAATAATGACGTATGTTCCCATAGTAACGCCAATAGGGACTTTCC
ATTGACGTCAATGGGTGGAGTATTTACGGTAAACTGCCCACTTGGCAGTACATCAAGTGTATCATATGCC
AAGTACGCCCCCTATTGACGTCAATGACGGTAAATGGCCCGCCTGGCATTATGCCCAGTACATGACCTTA
TGGGACTTTCCTACTTGGCAGTACATCTACGTATTAGTCATCGCTATTACCATGGTGATGCGGTTTTGGC
AGTACATCAATGGGCGTGGATAGCGGTTTGACTCACGGGGATTTCCAAGTCTCCACCCCATTGACGTCAA
TGGGAGTTTGTTTTGGCACCAAAATCAACGGGACTTTCCAAAATGTCGTAACAACTCCGCCCCATTGACG
CAAATGGGCGGTAGGCGTGTACGGTGGGAGGTCTATATAAGCAGAGCTCTCTGGCTAACTAGAGAACCCA
CTGCTTACTGGCTTATCGAAATTAATACGACTCACTATAGGGAGACCCAAGCTGGCTAGCAAGCTTACCG
GTATGGCGTACGCCTATCTCTTCAAGTACATCATAATCGGCGACACAGGTGTTGGTAAATCATGCTTATT
GCTACAGTTTACAGACAAGAGGTTTCAGCCAGTGCATGACCTTACTATTGGTGTAGAGTTCGGTGCTCGA
ATGATAACTATTGATGGGAAACAGATAAAACTTCAGATATGGGATACGGCAGGGCTAGAATCCTTTCGTT
CCATCACAAGGTCGTATTACAGAGGTGCAGCAGGAGCTTTACTAGTTTACGATATTACACGGAGAGATAC
ATTCAACCACTTGACAACCTGGTTAGAAGATGCCCGCCAGCATTCCAATTCCAACATGGTCATTATGCTT
ATTGGAAATAAAAGTGATTTAGAATCTAGAAGAGAAGTAAAAAAAGAAGAAGGTGAAGCTTTTGCACGAG
AACATGGACTCATCTTCATGGAAACGTCTGCTAAGACTGCTTCCAATGTAGAAGAGGCATTTATTAATAC
AGCAAAAGAAATTTATGAAAAAATTCAAGAAGGAGTCTTTGACATTAATAATGAGGCAAATGGCATTAAA
ATTGGCCCTCAGCATGCTGCTACCAATGCAACACATGCAGGCAATCAGGGAGGACAGCAGGCTGGGGGCG
GCGAATTCGGAGCCGGAGCTGGTACCATGGACAAGGACAACACCGTGCCCCTGAAGCTGATCGCCCTGCT
GGCCAACGGCGAGTTCCACTCTGGCGAGCAGCTGGGAGAGACCCTGGGAATGAGCAGAGCCGCCATCAAC
AAGCACATCCAGACACTGAGAGACTGGGGAGTGGACGTGTTCACCGTGCCTGGCAAGGGCTACAGCCTGC
CTGAGCCTATCCAGCTGCTGAACGCCAAGCAGATCCTGGGACAGCTGGATGGCGGAAGCGTGGCCGTGCT
GCCTGTGATCGACTCCACCAATCAGTACCTGCTGGACAGAATCGGAGAGCTGAAGTCCGGCGACGCCTGC
ATCGCCGAGTACCAGCAGGCTGGCAGAGGAGGCAGAGGACGGAAGTGGTTCAGCCCATTCGGAGCCAACC
TGTACCTGTCCATGTTCTGGAGACTGGAGCAGGGACCTGCTGCTGCCATCGGACTGAGTCTGGTGATCGG
AATCGTGATGGCCGAGGTGCTGAGAAAGCTGGGAGCCGACAAGGTGAGAGTGAAGTGGCCTAATGACCTG
TACCTCCAGGACCGCAAGCTGGCTGGCATCCTGGTGGAGCTGACAGGCAAGACAGGCGATGCCGCTCAGA
TCGTGATCGGAGCCGGAATCAACATGGCCATGAGAAGAGTGGAGGAGAGCGTGGTGAACCAGGGCTGGAT
CACCCTGCAGGAGGCTGGCATCAACCTGGACCGGAACACCCTGGCCGCCATGCTGATCAGAGAGCTGAGA
GCCGCTCTGGAGCTGTTCGAGCAGGAGGGACTGGCTCCTTACCTGAGCAGATGGGAGAAGCTGGACAACT
TCATCAACAGACCTGTGAAGCTGATCATCGGCGACAAGGAAATCTTCGGCATCTCCAGAGGAATCGACAA
GCAGGGAGCTCTGCTGCTGGAGCAGGACGGAATCATCAAGCCCTGGATGGGCGGAGAAATCTCCCTGAGA
AGCGCAGAGAAGGGATCCGTCGACGGAGCCGGTGCTGGCGCATACCCCTACGACGTGCCCGACTACGCAG
GCTCCGCAGTTCCAGCGGTAGAAATCACCCACACCTTCTGGGAAAGGAACCTGCCCTCTGTTTCTGGCCT
GCTGAAGATCATTGGATTTTCCACATCAGTAACTGCCCTGGGGTTTGTGCTGTACAAATACAAGCTCCTG
CCACGGTCTTGACCCGGGGATATCCAGCACAGTGGCGGCCGCTCGAGTCTAGAGGGCCCGTTTAAACCCG
CTGATCAGCCTCGACTGTGCCTTCTAGTTGCCAGCCATCTGTTGTTTGCCCCTCCCCCGTGCCTTCCTTG
ACCCTGGAAGGTGCCACTCCCACTGTCCTTTCCTAATAAAATGAGGAAATTGCATCGCATTGTCTGAGTA
GGTGTCATTCTATTCTGGGGGGTGGGGTGGGGCAGGACAGCAAGGGGGAGGATTGGGAAGACAATAGCAG
GCATGCTGGGGATGCGGTGGGCTCTATGGCTTCTGAGGCGGAAAGAACCAGCTGGGGCTCTAGGGGGTAT
CCCC
[124 nt withheld, positions 3085-3208]
C
[91 nt withheld, positions 3210-3300]
A
[49 nt withheld, positions 3302-3350]
CCTTTGACGTTGGAGTCCACGTTCTTT
[37 nt withheld, positions 3378-3414]
ACCCTATCTCGGTCTATTCTTTTGATTTATAAGGGATTTTGCCGATTTCGGCCTATTGGTTAAAAAATGA
GCTGATTTAACAAAAATTTAACGCGAATTAATTCTGTGGAATGTGTGTCAGTTAGGGTGTGGAAAGTCCC
CAGGCTCCCCAGCAGGCAGAAGTATGCAAAGCATGCATCTCAATTAGTCAGCAACCAGGTGTGGAAAGTC
CCCAGGCTCCCCAGCAGGCAGAAGTATGCAAAGCATGCATCTCAATTAGTCAGCAACCATAGTCCCGCCC
CTAACTCCGCCCATCCCGCCCCTAACTCCGCCCAGTTCCGCCCATTCTCCGCCCCATGGCTGACTAATTT
TTTTTATTTATGCAGAGGCCGAGGCCGCCTCTGCCTCTGAGCTATTCCAGAAGTAGTGAGGAGGCTTTTT
TGGAGGCCTAGGCTTTTGCAAAAAGCTCCCGGGAGCTTGTATATCCATTTTCGGATCTGATCAAGAGACA
GGATGAGGATCGTTTCGCATGATTGAACAAGATGGATTGCACGCAGGTTCTCCGGCCGCTTGGGTGGAGA
GGCTATTCGGCTATGACTGGGCACAACAGACAATCGGCTGCTCTGATGCCGCCGTGTTCCGGCTGTCAGC
GCAGGGGCGCCCGGTTCTTTTTGTCAAGACCGACCTGTCCGGTGCCCTGAATGAACTGCAGGACGAGGCA
GCGCGGCTATCGTGGCTGGCCACGACGGGCGTTCCTTGCGCAGCTGTGCTCGACGTTGTCACTGAAGCGG
GAAGGGACTGGCTGCTATTGGGCGAAGTGCCGGGGCAGGATCTCCTGTCATCTCACCTTGCTCCTGCCGA
GAAAGTATCCATCATGGCTGATGCAATGCGGCGGCTGCATACGCTTGATCCGGCTACCTGCCCATTCGAC
CACCAAGCGAAACATCGCATCGAGCGAGCACGTACTCGGATGGAAGCCGGTCTTGTCGATCAGGATGATC
TGGACGAAGAGCATCAGGGGCTCGCGCCAGCCGAACTGTTCGCCAGGCTCAAGGCGCGCATGCCCGACGG
CGAGGATCTCGTCGTGACCCATGGCGATGCCTGCTTGCCGAATATCATGGTGGAAAATGGCCGCTTTTCT
GGATTCATCGACTGTGGCCGGCTGGGTGTGGCGGACCGCTATCAGGACATAGCGTTGGCTACCCGTGATA
TTGCTGAAGAGCTTGGCGGCGAATGGGCTGACCGCTTCCTCGTGCTTTACGGTATCGCCGCTCCCGATTC
GCAGCGCATCGCCTTCTATCGCCTTCTTGACGAGTTCTTCTGAGCGGGACTCTGGGGTTCGAAATGACCG
ACCAAGCGACGCCCAACCTGCCATCACGAGATTTCGATTCCACCGCCGCCTTCTATGAAAGGTTGGGCTT
CGGAATCGTTTTCCGGGACGCCGGCTGGATGATCCTCCAGCGCGGGGATCTCATGCTGGAGTTCTTCGCC
CACCCCAACTTGTTTATTGCAGCTTATAATGGTTACAAATAAAGCAATAGCATCACAAATTTCACAAATA
AAGCATTTTTTTCACTGCATTCTAGTTGTGGTTTGTCCAAACTCATCAATGTATCTTATCATGTCTGTAT
ACCGTCGACCTCTAGCTAGAGCTTGGCGTAATCATGGTCATAGCTGTTTCCTGTGTGAAATTGTTATCCG
CTCACAATTCCACACAACATACGAGCCGGAAGCATAAAGTGTAAAGCCTGGGGTGCCTAATGAGTGAGCT
AACTCACATTAATTGCGTTGCGCTCACTGCCCGCTTTCCAGTCGGGAAACCTGTCGTGCCAGCTGCATTA
ATGAATCGGCCAACGCGCGGGGAGAGGCGGTTTGCGTATTGGGCGCTCTTCCGCTTCCTCGCTCACTGAC
TCGCTGCGCTCGGTCGTTCGGCTGCGGCGAGCGGTATCAGCTCACTCAAAGGCGGTAATACGGTTATCCA
CAGAATCAGGGGATAACGCAGGAAAGAACATGTGAGCAAAAGGCCAGCAAAAGGCCAGGAACCGTAAAAA
GGCCGCGTTGCTGGCGTTTTTCCATAGGCTCCGCCCCCCTGACGAGCATCACAAAAATCGACGCTCAAGT
CAGAGGTGGCGAAACCCGACAGGACTATAAAGATACCAGGCGTTTCCCCCTGGAAGCTCCCTCGTGCGCT
CTCCTGTTCCGACCCTGCCGCTTACCGGATACCTGTCCGCCTTTCTCCCTTCGGGAAGCGTGGCGCTTTC
TCATAGCTCACGCTGTAGGTATCTCAGTTCGGTGTAGGTCGTTCGCTCCAAGCTGGGCTGTGTGCACGAA
CCCCCCGTTCAGCCCGACCGCTGCGCCTTATCCGGTAACTATCGTCTTGAGTCCAACCCGGTAAGACACG
ACTTATCGCCACTGGCAGCAGCCACTGGTAACAGGATTAGCAGAGCGAGGTATGTAGGCGGTGCTACAGA
GTTCTTGAAGTGGTGGCCTAACTACGGCTACACTAGAAGAACAGTATTTGGTATCTGCGCTCTGCTGAAG
CCAGTTACCTTCGGAAAAAGAGTTGGTAGCTCTTGATCCGGCAAACAAACCACCGCTGGTAGCGGTGGTT
TTTTTGTTTGCAAGCAGCAGATTACGCGCAGAAAAAAAGGATCTCAAGAAGATCCTTTGATCTTTTCTAC
GGGGTCTGACGCTCAGTGGAACGAAAACTCACGTTAAGGGATTTTGGTCATGAGATTATCAAAAAGGATC
TTCACCTAGATCCTTTTAAATTAAAAATGAAGTTTTAAATCAATCTAAAGTATATATGAGTAAACTTGGT
CTGACAGTTACCAATGCTTAATCAGTGAGGCACCTATCTCAGCGATCTGTCTATTTCGTTCATCCATAGT
TGCCTGACTCCCCGTCGTGTAGATAACTACGATACGGGAGGGCTTACCATCTGGCCCCAGTGCTGCAATG
ATACCGCGAGACCCACGCTCACCGGCTCCAGATTTATCAGCAATAAACCAGCCAGCCGGAAGGGCCGAGC
GCAGAAGTGGTCCTGCAACTTTATCCGCCTCCATCCAGTCTATTAATTGTTGCCGGGAAGCTAGAGTAAG
TAGTTCGCCAGTTAATAGTTTGCGCAACGTTGTTGCCATTGCTACAGGCATCGTGGTGTCACGCTCGTCG
TTTGGTATGGCTTCATTCAGCTCCGGTTCCCAACGATCAAGGCGAGTTACATGATCCCCCATGTTGTGCA
AAAAAGCGGTTAGCTCCTTCGGTCCTCCGATCGTTGTCAGAAGTAAGTTGGCCGCAGTGTTATCACTCAT
GGTTATGGCAGCACTGCATAATTCTCTTACTGTCATGCCATCCGTAAGATGCTTTTCTGTGACTGGTGAG
TACTCAACCAAGTCATTCTGAGAATAGTGTATGCGGCGACCGAGTTGCTCTTGCCCGGCGTCAATACGGG
ATAATACCGCGCCACATAGCAGAACTTTAAAAGTGCTCATCATTGGAAAACGTTCTTCGGGGCGAAAACT
CTCAAGGATCTTACCGCTGTTGAGATCCAGTTCGATGTAACCCACTCGTGCACCCAACTGATCTTCAGCA
TCTTTTACTTTCACCAGCGTTTCTGGGTGAGCAAAAACAGGAAGGCAAAATGCCGCAAAAAAGGGAATAA
GGGCGACACGGAAATGTTGAATACTCATACTCTTCCTTTTTCAATATTATTGAAGCATTTATCAGGGTTA
TTGTCTCATGAGCGGATACATATTTGAATGTATTTAGAAAAATAAACAAATAGGGGTTCCGCGCACATTT
CCCCGAAAAGTGCCACCTGACGTC
Features (pLannotate 1.2.2; 22 found; start..end, strand, type, name):
     28..80      -  misc_feature   bom (fragment): basis of mobility region from pBR322
    235..614     +  enhancer       CMV enhancer: human cytomegalovirus immediate early enhancer
    615..818     +  promoter       CMV promoter: human cytomegalovirus (CMV) immediate early promoter
    814..847     +  LTR            5' LTR (truncated) (fragment): truncated 5' long terminal repeat (LTR) from HIV-1
    863..881     +  promoter       T7 promoter: promoter for bacteriophage T7 RNA polymerase
    913..1542    +  CDS            RAB2A: RAB2A_CANLF - Also known as RAB2. Experimental evidence at protein level: Swiss-Prot protein existence level 1. Required for protein transport from the endoplasmic reticulum to the Golgi complex. From Canis lupus familiaris (Dog) (Canis familiaris).
   1573..2532    +  CDS            BirA(R118G): promiscuous R118G mutant of the E. coli biotin protein ligase (Cronan, 2005) also known as BirA* or BioID
   2599..2739    +  CDS            MAOA (fragment): AOFA_HUMAN - Experimental evidence at protein level: Swiss-Prot protein existence level 1. Catalyzes the oxidative deamination of biogenic and xenobiotic amines and has important functions in the metabolism of neuroactive and vasoactive amines in the central nervous system and peripheral tissues. MAOA preferentially oxidizes biogenic amines such as 5-hydroxytryptamine (5-HT), norepinephrine and epinephrine. From Homo sapiens (Human).
   2815..3039    +  polyA_signal   bGH poly(A) signal: bovine growth hormone polyadenylation signal
   3043..3064    +  promoter       SV40 promoter (fragment): SV40 enhancer and early promoter
   3085..3513    +  rep_origin     f1 ori (sequence partly withheld): f1 bacteriophage origin of replication; arrow indicates direction of (+) strand synthesis
   3527..3856    +  promoter       SV40 promoter: SV40 enhancer and early promoter
   3923..4714    +  CDS            neo: KKA2_KLEPN - Also known as kan, nptII. Experimental evidence at protein level: Swiss-Prot protein existence level 1. Resistance to kanamycin, neomycin, paromomycin, ribostamycin, butirosin and gentamicin B. From Klebsiella pneumoniae.
   4738..4896    +  CDS            ble (fragment): BLE_KLEPN - Experimental evidence at protein level: Swiss-Prot protein existence level 1. Binding protein with a strong affinity to the bleomycin family of antibiotics. Binds to CL990; an antimitotic-antibiotic compound. From Klebsiella pneumoniae.
   4891..5012    +  polyA_signal   SV40 poly(A) signal: SV40 polyadenylation signal
   5085..5101    -  protein_bind   lac operator: The lac repressor binds to the lac operator to inhibit transcription in E. coli. This inhibition can be relieved by adding lactose or isopropyl-β-D-thiogalactopyranoside (IPTG). lac repressor encoded by lacI
   5109..5139    -  promoter       lac promoter: promoter for the E. coli lac operon
   5154..5175    -  protein_bind   CAP binding site: CAP binding activates transcription in the presence of cAMP. E. coli catabolite activator protein
   5188..5280    -  CDS            lacI (fragment): lac repressor; lacI; The lac repressor binds to the lac operator to inhibit transcription in E. coli. This inhibition can be relieved by adding lactose or isopropyl-β-D-thiogalactopyranoside (IPTG).
   5463..6051    -  rep_origin     ori: high-copy-number ColE1/pMB1/pBR322/pUC origin of replication
   6222..7082    -  CDS            AmpR: β-lactamase; bla; confers resistance to ampicillin, carbenicillin, and related antibiotics
   7083..7187    -  promoter       AmpR promoter: bla
