[The description below was written by a language model from this plasmid's Addgene catalogue record and pLannotate feature annotations shown in this document.]
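Description:
pN40 is a mammalian expression plasmid built on a pcDNA3.1-type backbone (recorded as "cDNA3.1"), about 7.2 kb in size. It is propagated in E. coli from a high-copy ColE1/pUC origin under ampicillin selection (AmpR with its own bla promoter). The backbone also carries an f1 origin and an SV40 promoter-driven neomycin phosphotransferase cassette with an SV40 polyadenylation signal, which would allow G418 selection of transfected mammalian cells. Small annotated fragments (bom, lac promoter/operator, lacI, ble, a short HIV-1 LTR match) appear to be backbone remnants or incidental matches rather than functional parts of the design.

The payload is a single fusion open reading frame driven by the CMV immediate-early enhancer and promoter and terminated by the bGH polyadenylation signal, with a T7 promoter just upstream of the coding region. The fusion begins with human RAB2A; the annotation tool matched the dog orthologue, but the catalogue records the species as human. The "QL" in the insert name suggests a glutamine-to-leucine substitution of the kind used to lock small GTPases in the GTP-bound state, though the record does not spell out the mutation. Next comes BirA(R118G), the promiscuous E. coli biotin ligase known as BirA* or BioID. It is followed by an HA epitope tag, which is named in the insert but not annotated, and a C-terminal fragment of human monoamine oxidase A. According to the stated purpose, the MAO segment relocalises the fusion to mitochondria. There, BirA* biotinylates proteins that come close to the Rab, allowing in vivo identification of GTPase interactors by proximity labelling.
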