Addgene plasmid #128898: pN40
Purpose: mammalian expression, proximity labelling, mitochondrial relocalisation
Depositing lab: Sean Munro. Depositing organization: MRC Laboratory of Molecular Biology. Publication: In vivo identification of GTPase interactors by mitochondrial relocalization and proximity biotinylation. Gillingham AK, Bertram J, Begum F, Munro S. Elife. 2019 Jul 11;8. pii: 45916. doi: 10.7554/eLife.45916. PubMed 31294692.
Backbone
  Vector backbone: cDNA3.1
  Vector type: Mammalian Expression
Growth in bacteria
  Bacterial resistance: Ampicillin, 100 μg/mL
  Growth temperature: 37°C
  Growth strain: DH5alpha
  Copy number: High Copy
Gene/Insert
  Gene/Insert name: Rab2AQL-BirA*-HA-MAO
  Species: H. sapiens (human)
  Entrez Gene: RAB2A (a.k.a. LHX, RAB2)
  Cloning method: Restriction Enzyme; 5′ cloning site Unknown (unknown if destroyed); 3′ cloning site Unknown (unknown if destroyed)
Terms and licenses: Academic/Nonprofit Terms; Industry Terms: Not Available to Industry
Depositor comments: Please visit https://www.biorxiv.org/content/10.1101/553206v2 for bioRxiv preprint.
How to cite: pN40 was a gift from Sean Munro (Addgene plasmid # 128898 ; http://n2t.net/addgene:128898 ; RRID:Addgene_128898)
